Addgene plasmid #75825: CD2 gRNA (BRDN0001145097)
Purpose: 3rd generation lentiviral gRNA plasmid targeting human CD2
Depositing lab: John Doench & David Root. Depositing organization: Broad Institute. Publication: Optimized sgRNA design to maximize activity and minimize off-target effects of CRISPR-Cas9. Doench JG, Fusi N, Sullender M, Hegde M, Vaimberg EW, Donovan KF, Smith I, Tothova Z, Wilen C, Orchard R, Virgin HW, Listgarten J, Root DE. Nat Biotechnol. 2016 Jan 18. doi: 10.1038/nbt.3437. PubMed 26780180.
Backbone
  Vector backbone: lentiGuide-Puro
  Backbone manufacturer: Zhang Lab (Addgene plasmid # 52963)
  Vector type: Mammalian Expression, Lentiviral, CRISPR
  Selectable markers: Puromycin
Growth in bacteria
  Bacterial resistance: Ampicillin, 100 μg/mL
  Growth temperature: 37°C
  Growth strain: DH5alpha
  Copy number: High Copy
Gene/Insert
  Gene/Insert name: CD2 (alt names: CD2; NM_001767.3)
  gRNA/shRNA sequence: AGAGGGTCATCACACACAAG
  Species: H. sapiens (human)
  Entrez Gene: CD2 (a.k.a. LFA-2, SRBC, T11)
  Promoter: hU6
  Cloning method: Unknown
  Sequencing primers: 5′ U6-F; 3′ pS2-R
Terms and licenses: Academic/Nonprofit Terms; Industry Terms: Not Available to Industry
Depositor comments: The gRNA was designed to target the following Genbank reference sequence(s): NM_001767.3. Note that this plasmid does NOT contain Cas9. It should be used in conjunction with lentiCas9-Blast (Addgene #52962) or otherwise with cell lines already expressing Cas9. Browse the full kinome gRNA library at http://www.addgene.org/pooled-library/broadgpp-human-kinome/ or visit http://www.broadinstitute.org/rnai/public/ for detailed protocols and information.
How to cite: CD2 gRNA (BRDN0001145097) was a gift from John Doench & David Root (Addgene plasmid # 75825 ; http://n2t.net/addgene:75825 ; RRID:Addgene_75825)
