[The description below was written by a language model from this plasmid's Addgene catalogue record and pLannotate feature annotations shown in this document.]
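Description:
CD2 gRNA (BRDN0001145097) is a third-generation lentiviral guide RNA plasmid built on the lentiGuide-Puro backbone and designed to target the human CD2 gene (also known as LFA-2, SRBC or T11), with the guide designed against the CD2 reference transcript. The assembled sequence is about 8.3 kb. In bacteria it is maintained as a high-copy plasmid through a ColE1/pUC-type origin and selected with ampicillin via the β-lactamase gene. An f1 origin, an SV40 origin and poly(A) signal, and remnants of lac and T7/T3 promoter elements are also present in the backbone.

The transfer cassette is flanked by an RSV promoter-driven truncated HIV-1 5' LTR and a self-inactivating ΔU3 3' LTR. The chimeric 5' LTR makes genomic RNA production Tat-independent, and the ΔU3 deletion leaves the integrated provirus without LTR promoter activity. Between the LTRs lie the Ψ packaging signal with a partial gag fragment, the Rev response element for nuclear export of the viral RNA, and a cPPT/CTS that aids nuclear import. The payload has two expression units. A human U6 RNA polymerase III promoter drives the CD2-specific spacer fused to the Streptococcus pyogenes Cas9 guide RNA scaffold. Downstream, an EF-1α core promoter with its intron A drives puromycin N-acetyltransferase for selection of transduced mammalian cells, followed by a WPRE to enhance transcript expression.

The plasmid does not encode Cas9, so it is intended for use with a separate Cas9 lentiviral vector or in cells already expressing Cas9, to disrupt CD2. It belongs to a set of guides from work on optimised sgRNA design for higher on-target activity and fewer off-target effects.
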