Features (pLannotate 1.2.2; 29 found; start..end, strand, type, name):
     14..80      +  CDS            small t antigen (fragment): SV40 (simian virus 40) small t antigen
    106..317     +  promoter       EF-1α core promoter: core promoter for human elongation factor EF-1α
    318..1256    +  intron         EF-1α intron A: intron upstream of the start codon of human EF-1α
   1278..1877    +  CDS            PuroR (fragment): puromycin N-acetyltransferase; pac from Streptomyces; confers resistance to puromycin
   1893..2481    +  misc_feature   WPRE: woodchuck hepatitis virus posttranscriptional regulatory element
   2532..2551    +  misc_feature   cPPT/CTS (fragment): central polypurine tract and central termination sequence of HIV-1
   2553..2786    +  LTR            3' LTR (ΔU3): self-inactivating 3' long terminal repeat (LTR) from HIV-1
   2864..2985    +  polyA_signal   SV40 poly(A) signal: SV40 polyadenylation signal
   3025..3160    +  rep_origin     SV40 ori: SV40 origin of replication
   3181..3199    -  promoter       T7 promoter: promoter for bacteriophage T7 RNA polymerase
   3207..3362    +  CDS            lacZα (fragment): LacZα fragment of β-galactosidase; lacZ fragment
   3367..3795    +  rep_origin     f1 ori (sequence partly withheld): f1 bacteriophage origin of replication; arrow indicates direction of (+) strand synthesis
   3848..3952    +  promoter       AmpR promoter: bla
   3953..4813    +  CDS            AmpR: β-lactamase; bla; confers resistance to ampicillin, carbenicillin, and related antibiotics
   4984..5572    +  rep_origin     ori: high-copy-number ColE1/pMB1/pBR322/pUC origin of replication
   5755..5847    +  CDS            lacI (fragment): lac repressor; lacI; The lac repressor binds to the lac operator to inhibit transcription in E. coli. This inhibition can be relieved by adding lactose or isopropyl-β-D-thiogalactopyranoside (IPTG).
   5860..5881    +  protein_bind   CAP binding site: CAP binding activates transcription in the presence of cAMP. E. coli catabolite activator protein
   5896..5926    +  promoter       lac promoter: promoter for the E. coli lac operon
   5934..5950    +  protein_bind   lac operator: The lac repressor binds to the lac operator to inhibit transcription in E. coli. This inhibition can be relieved by adding lactose or isopropyl-β-D-thiogalactopyranoside (IPTG). lac repressor encoded by lacI
   5995..6013    +  promoter       T3 promoter: promoter for bacteriophage T3 RNA polymerase
   6041..6267    +  promoter       RSV promoter: Rous sarcoma virus enhancer/promoter
   6268..6448    +  LTR            5' LTR (truncated): truncated 5' long terminal repeat (LTR) from HIV-1
   6495..6620    +  misc_feature   HIV-1 Ψ: packaging signal of human immunodeficiency virus type 1
   6604..6967    +  CDS            HIV-1 gag (fragment): gag protein from human immunodeficiency virus 1; gag
   7113..7346    +  misc_feature   RRE: The Rev response element (RRE) of HIV-1 allows for Rev-dependent mRNA export from the nucleus to the cytoplasm.
   7723..7749    +  CDS            Rev (fragment): human immunodeficiency virus 1 (HIV-1) Rev protein; rev; enhances nuclear export of unspliced and incompletely spliced viral mRNAs
   7753..7993    +  promoter       U6 promoter: RNA polymerase III promoter for human U6 snRNA
   8023..8098    +  misc_RNA       gRNA scaffold: guide RNA scaffold for the Streptococcus pyogenes CRISPR/Cas9 system
   8154..8271    +  misc_feature   cPPT/CTS: central polypurine tract and central termination sequence of HIV-1
>Addgene plasmid #75825 | CD2 gRNA (BRDN0001145097) | addgene full sequence | sequence record 184640 | Addgene Assembled Sequence
CCCGGGTGCAAAGATGGATAAAGTTTTAAACAGAGAGGAATCTTTGCAGCTAATGGACCTTCTAGGTCTT
GAAAGGAGTGGGAATTGGCTCCGGTGCCCGTCAGTGGGCAGAGCGCACATCGCCCACAGTCCCCGAGAAG
TTGGGGGGAGGGGTCGGCAATTGATCCGGTGCCTAGAGAAGGTGGCGCGGGGTAAACTGGGAAAGTGATG
TCGTGTACTGGCTCCGCCTTTTTCCCGAGGGTGGGGGAGAACCGTATATAAGTGCAGTAGTCGCCGTGAA
CGTTCTTTTTCGCAACGGGTTTGCCGCCAGAACACAGGTAAGTGCCGTGTGTGGTTCCCGCGGGCCTGGC
CTCTTTACGGGTTATGGCCCTTGCGTGCCTTGAATTACTTCCACCTGGCTGCAGTACGTGATTCTTGATC
CCGAGCTTCGGGTTGGAAGTGGGTGGGAGAGTTCGAGGCCTTGCGCTTAAGGAGCCCCTTCGCCTCGTGC
TTGAGTTGAGGCCTGGCCTGGGCGCTGGGGCCGCCGCGTGCGAATCTGGTGGCACCTTCGCGCCTGTCTC
GCTGCTTTCGATAAGTCTCTAGCCATTTAAAATTTTTGATGACCTGCTGCGACGCTTTTTTTCTGGCAAG
ATAGTCTTGTAAATGCGGGCCAAGATCTGCACACTGGTATTTCGGTTTTTGGGGCCGCGGGCGGCGACGG
GGCCCGTGCGTCCCAGCGCACATGTTCGGCGAGGCGGGGCCTGCGAGCGCGGCCACCGAGAATCGGACGG
GGGTAGTCTCAAGCTGGCCGGCCTGCTCTGGTGCCTGGCCTCGCGCCGCCGTGTATCGCCCCGCCCTGGG
CGGCAAGGCTGGCCCGGTCGGCACCAGTTGCGTGAGCGGAAAGATGGCCGCTTCCCGGCCCTGCTGCAGG
GAGCTCAAAATGGAGGACGCGGCGCTCGGGAGAGCGGGCGGGTGAGTCACCCACACAAAGGAAAAGGGCC
TTTCCGTCCTCAGCCGTCGCTTCATGTGACTCCACGGAGTACCGGGCGCCGTCCAGGCACCTCGATTAGT
TCTCGAGCTTTTGGAGTACGTCGTCTTTAGGTTGGGGGGAGGGGTTTTATGCGATGGAGTTTCCCCACAC
TGAGTGGGTGGAGACTGAAGTTAGGCCAGCTTGGCACTTGATGTAATTCTCCTTGGAATTTGCCCTTTTT
GAGTTTGGATCTTGGTTCATTCTCAAGCCTCAGACAGTGGTTCAAAGTTTTTTTCTTCCATTTCAGGTGT
CGTGACGTACGGCCACCATGACCGAGTACAAGCCCACGGTGCGCCTCGCCACCCGCGACGACGTCCCCAG
GGCCGTACGCACCCTCGCCGCCGCGTTCGCCGACTACCCCGCCACGCGCCACACCGTCGATCCGGACCGC
CACATCGAGCGGGTCACCGAGCTGCAAGAACTCTTCCTCACGCGCGTCGGGCTCGACATCGGCAAGGTGT
GGGTCGCGGACGACGGCGCCGCCGTGGCGGTCTGGACCACGCCGGAGAGCGTCGAAGCGGGGGCGGTGTT
CGCCGAGATCGGCCCGCGCATGGCCGAGTTGAGCGGTTCCCGGCTGGCCGCGCAGCAACAGATGGAAGGC
CTCCTGGCGCCGCACCGGCCCAAGGAGCCCGCGTGGTTCCTGGCCACCGTCGGAGTCTCGCCCGACCACC
AGGGCAAGGGTCTGGGCAGCGCCGTCGTGCTCCCCGGAGTGGAGGCGGCCGAGCGCGCCGGGGTGCCCGC
CTTCCTGGAGACCTCCGCGCCCCGCAACCTCCCCTTCTACGAGCGGCTCGGCTTCACCGTCACCGCCGAC
GTCGAGGTGCCCGAAGGACCGCGCACCTGGTGCATGACCCGCAAGCCCGGTGCCTGAACGCGTTAAGTCG
ACAATCAACCTCTGGATTACAAAATTTGTGAAAGATTGACTGGTATTCTTAACTATGTTGCTCCTTTTAC
GCTATGTGGATACGCTGCTTTAATGCCTTTGTATCATGCTATTGCTTCCCGTATGGCTTTCATTTTCTCC
TCCTTGTATAAATCCTGGTTGCTGTCTCTTTATGAGGAGTTGTGGCCCGTTGTCAGGCAACGTGGCGTGG
TGTGCACTGTGTTTGCTGACGCAACCCCCACTGGTTGGGGCATTGCCACCACCTGTCAGCTCCTTTCCGG
GACTTTCGCTTTCCCCCTCCCTATTGCCACGGCGGAACTCATCGCCGCCTGCCTTGCCCGCTGCTGGACA
GGGGCTCGGCTGTTGGGCACTGACAATTCCGTGGTGTTGTCGGGGAAATCATCGTCCTTTCCTTGGCTGC
TCGCCTGTGTTGCCACCTGGATTCTGCGCGGGACGTCCTTCTGCTACGTCCCTTCGGCCCTCAATCCAGC
GGACCTTCCTTCCCGCGGCCTGCTGCCGGCTCTGCGGCCTCTTCCGCGTCTTCGCCTTCGCCCTCAGACG
AGTCGGATCTCCCTTTGGGCCGCCTCCCCGCGTCGACTTTAAGACCAATGACTTACAAGGCAGCTGTAGA
TCTTAGCCACTTTTTAAAAGAAAAGGGGGGACTGGAAGGGCTAATTCACTCCCAACGAAGACAAGATCTG
CTTTTTGCTTGTACTGGGTCTCTCTGGTTAGACCAGATCTGAGCCTGGGAGCTCTCTGGCTAACTAGGGA
ACCCACTGCTTAAGCCTCAATAAAGCTTGCCTTGAGTGCTTCAAGTAGTGTGTGCCCGTCTGTTGTGTGA
CTCTGGTAACTAGAGATCCCTCAGACCCTTTTAGTCAGTGTGGAAAATCTCTAGCAGTACGTATAGTAGT
TCATGTCATCTTATTATTCAGTATTTATAACTTGCAAAGAAATGAATATCAGAGAGTGAGAGGAACTTGT
TTATTGCAGCTTATAATGGTTACAAATAAAGCAATAGCATCACAAATTTCACAAATAAAGCATTTTTTTC
ACTGCATTCTAGTTGTGGTTTGTCCAAACTCATCAATGTATCTTATCATGTCTGGCTCTAGCTATCCCGC
CCCTAACTCCGCCCATCCCGCCCCTAACTCCGCCCAGTTCCGCCCATTCTCCGCCCCATGGCTGACTAAT
TTTTTTTATTTATGCAGAGGCCGAGGCCGCCTCGGCCTCTGAGCTATTCCAGAAGTAGTGAGGAGGCTTT
TTTGGAGGCCTAGGGACGTACCCAATTCGCCCTATAGTGAGTCGTATTACGCGCGCTCACTGGCCGTCGT
TTTACAACGTCGTGACTGGGAAAACCCTGGCGTTACCCAACTTAATCGCCTTGCAGCACATCCCCCTTTC
GCCAGCTGGCGTAATAGCGAAGAGGCCCGCACCGATCGCCCTTCCCAACAGTTGCGCAGCCTGAATGGCG
AATGGG
[124 nt withheld, positions 3367-3490]
C
[91 nt withheld, positions 3492-3582]
A
[49 nt withheld, positions 3584-3632]
CCTTTGACGTTGGAGTCCACGTTCTTT
[37 nt withheld, positions 3660-3696]
ACCCTATCTCGGTCTATTCTTTTGATTTATAAGGGATTTTGCCGATTTCGGCCTATTGGTTAAAAAATGA
GCTGATTTAACAAAAATTTAACGCGAATTTTAACAAAATATTAACGCTTACAATTTAGGTGGCACTTTTC
GGGGAAATGTGCGCGGAACCCCTATTTGTTTATTTTTCTAAATACATTCAAATATGTATCCGCTCATGAG
ACAATAACCCTGATAAATGCTTCAATAATATTGAAAAAGGAAGAGTATGAGTATTCAACATTTCCGTGTC
GCCCTTATTCCCTTTTTTGCGGCATTTTGCCTTCCTGTTTTTGCTCACCCAGAAACGCTGGTGAAAGTAA
AAGATGCTGAAGATCAGTTGGGTGCACGAGTGGGTTACATCGAACTGGATCTCAACAGCGGTAAGATCCT
TGAGAGTTTTCGCCCCGAAGAACGTTTTCCAATGATGAGCACTTTTAAAGTTCTGCTATGTGGCGCGGTA
TTATCCCGTATTGACGCCGGGCAAGAGCAACTCGGTCGCCGCATACACTATTCTCAGAATGACTTGGTTG
AGTACTCACCAGTCACAGAAAAGCATCTTACGGATGGCATGACAGTAAGAGAATTATGCAGTGCTGCCAT
AACCATGAGTGATAACACTGCGGCCAACTTACTTCTGACAACGATCGGAGGACCGAAGGAGCTAACCGCT
TTTTTGCACAACATGGGGGATCATGTAACTCGCCTTGATCGTTGGGAACCGGAGCTGAATGAAGCCATAC
CAAACGACGAGCGTGACACCACGATGCCTGTAGCAATGGCAACAACGTTGCGCAAACTATTAACTGGCGA
ACTACTTACTCTAGCTTCCCGGCAACAATTAATAGACTGGATGGAGGCGGATAAAGTTGCAGGACCACTT
CTGCGCTCGGCCCTTCCGGCTGGCTGGTTTATTGCTGATAAATCTGGAGCCGGTGAGCGTGGGTCTCGCG
GTATCATTGCAGCACTGGGGCCAGATGGTAAGCCCTCCCGTATCGTAGTTATCTACACGACGGGGAGTCA
GGCAACTATGGATGAACGAAATAGACAGATCGCTGAGATAGGTGCCTCACTGATTAAGCATTGGTAACTG
TCAGACCAAGTTTACTCATATATACTTTAGATTGATTTAAAACTTCATTTTTAATTTAAAAGGATCTAGG
TGAAGATCCTTTTTGATAATCTCATGACCAAAATCCCTTAACGTGAGTTTTCGTTCCACTGAGCGTCAGA
CCCCGTAGAAAAGATCAAAGGATCTTCTTGAGATCCTTTTTTTCTGCGCGTAATCTGCTGCTTGCAAACA
AAAAAACCACCGCTACCAGCGGTGGTTTGTTTGCCGGATCAAGAGCTACCAACTCTTTTTCCGAAGGTAA
CTGGCTTCAGCAGAGCGCAGATACCAAATACTGTTCTTCTAGTGTAGCCGTAGTTAGGCCACCACTTCAA
GAACTCTGTAGCACCGCCTACATACCTCGCTCTGCTAATCCTGTTACCAGTGGCTGCTGCCAGTGGCGAT
AAGTCGTGTCTTACCGGGTTGGACTCAAGACGATAGTTACCGGATAAGGCGCAGCGGTCGGGCTGAACGG
GGGGTTCGTGCACACAGCCCAGCTTGGAGCGAACGACCTACACCGAACTGAGATACCTACAGCGTGAGCT
ATGAGAAAGCGCCACGCTTCCCGAAGGGAGAAAGGCGGACAGGTATCCGGTAAGCGGCAGGGTCGGAACA
GGAGAGCGCACGAGGGAGCTTCCAGGGGGAAACGCCTGGTATCTTTATAGTCCTGTCGGGTTTCGCCACC
TCTGACTTGAGCGTCGATTTTTGTGATGCTCGTCAGGGGGGCGGAGCCTATGGAAAAACGCCAGCAACGC
GGCCTTTTTACGGTTCCTGGCCTTTTGCTGGCCTTTTGCTCACATGTTCTTTCCTGCGTTATCCCCTGAT
TCTGTGGATAACCGTATTACCGCCTTTGAGTGAGCTGATACCGCTCGCCGCAGCCGAACGACCGAGCGCA
GCGAGTCAGTGAGCGAGGAAGCGGAAGAGCGCCCAATACGCAAACCGCCTCTCCCCGCGCGTTGGCCGAT
TCATTAATGCAGCTGGCACGACAGGTTTCCCGACTGGAAAGCGGGCAGTGAGCGCAACGCAATTAATGTG
AGTTAGCTCACTCATTAGGCACCCCAGGCTTTACACTTTATGCTTCCGGCTCGTATGTTGTGTGGAATTG
TGAGCGGATAACAATTTCACACAGGAAACAGCTATGACCATGATTACGCCAAGCGCGCAATTAACCCTCA
CTAAAGGGAACAAAAGCTGGAGCTGCAAGCTTAATGTAGTCTTATGCAATACTCTTGTAGTCTTGCAACA
TGGTAACGATGAGTTAGCAACATGCCTTACAAGGAGAGAAAAAGCACCGTGCATGCCGATTGGTGGAAGT
AAGGTGGTACGATCGTGCCTTATTAGGAAGGCAACAGACGGGTCTGACATGGATTGGACGAACCACTGAA
TTGCCGCATTGCAGAGATATTGTATTTAAGTGCCTAGCTCGATACATAAACGGGTCTCTCTGGTTAGACC
AGATCTGAGCCTGGGAGCTCTCTGGCTAACTAGGGAACCCACTGCTTAAGCCTCAATAAAGCTTGCCTTG
AGTGCTTCAAGTAGTGTGTGCCCGTCTGTTGTGTGACTCTGGTAACTAGAGATCCCTCAGACCCTTTTAG
TCAGTGTGGAAAATCTCTAGCAGTGGCGCCCGAACAGGGACTTGAAAGCGAAAGGGAAACCAGAGGAGCT
CTCTCGACGCAGGACTCGGCTTGCTGAAGCGCGCACGGCAAGAGGCGAGGGGCGGCGACTGGTGAGTACG
CCAAAAATTTTGACTAGCGGAGGCTAGAAGGAGAGAGATGGGTGCGAGAGCGTCAGTATTAAGCGGGGGA
GAATTAGATCGCGATGGGAAAAAATTCGGTTAAGGCCAGGGGGAAAGAAAAAATATAAATTAAAACATAT
AGTATGGGCAAGCAGGGAGCTAGAACGATTCGCAGTTAATCCTGGCCTGTTAGAAACATCAGAAGGCTGT
AGACAAATACTGGGACAGCTACAACCATCCCTTCAGACAGGATCAGAAGAACTTAGATCATTATATAATA
CAGTAGCAACCCTCTATTGTGTGCATCAAAGGATAGAGATAAAAGACACCAAGGAAGCTTTAGACAAGAT
AGAGGAAGAGCAAAACAAAAGTAAGACCACCGCACAGCAAGCGGCCGCTGATCTTCAGACCTGGAGGAGG
AGATATGAGGGACAATTGGAGAAGTGAATTATATAAATATAAAGTAGTAAAAATTGAACCATTAGGAGTA
GCACCCACCAAGGCAAAGAGAAGAGTGGTGCAGAGAGAAAAAAGAGCAGTGGGAATAGGAGCTTTGTTCC
TTGGGTTCTTGGGAGCAGCAGGAAGCACTATGGGCGCAGCGTCAATGACGCTGACGGTACAGGCCAGACA
ATTATTGTCTGGTATAGTGCAGCAGCAGAACAATTTGCTGAGGGCTATTGAGGCGCAACAGCATCTGTTG
CAACTCACAGTCTGGGGCATCAAGCAGCTCCAGGCAAGAATCCTGGCTGTGGAAAGATACCTAAAGGATC
AACAGCTCCTGGGGATTTGGGGTTGCTCTGGAAAACTCATTTGCACCACTGCTGTGCCTTGGAATGCTAG
TTGGAGTAATAAATCTCTGGAACAGATTTGGAATCACACGACCTGGATGGAGTGGGACAGAGAAATTAAC
AATTACACAAGCTTAATACACTCCTTAATTGAAGAATCGCAAAACCAGCAAGAAAAGAATGAACAAGAAT
TATTGGAATTAGATAAATGGGCAAGTTTGTGGAATTGGTTTAACATAACAAATTGGCTGTGGTATATAAA
ATTATTCATAATGATAGTAGGAGGCTTGGTAGGTTTAAGAATAGTTTTTGCTGTACTTTCTATAGTGAAT
AGAGTTAGGCAGGGATATTCACCATTATCGTTTCAGACCCACCTCCCAACCCCGAGGGGACCCAGAGAGG
GCCTATTTCCCATGATTCCTTCATATTTGCATATACGATACAAGGCTGTTAGAGAGATAATTAGAATTAA
TTTGACTGTAAACACAAAGATATTAGTACAAAATACGTGACGTAGAAAGTAATAATTTCTTGGGTAGTTT
GCAGTTTTAAAATTATGTTTTAAAATGGACTATCATATGCTTACCGTAACTTGAAAGTATTTCGATTTCT
TGGCTTTATATATCTTGTGGAAAGGACGAAACACCGAGAGGGTCATCACACACAAGGTTTTAGAGCTAGA
AATAGCAAGTTAAAATAAGGCTAGTCCGTTATCAACTTGAAAAAGTGGCACCGAGTCGGTGCTTTTTTAA
GCTTGGCGTAACTAGATCTTGAGACAAATGGCAGTATTCATCCACAATTTTAAAAGAAAAGGGGGGATTG
GGGGGTACAGTGCAGGGGAAAGAATAGTAGACATAATAGCAACAGACATACAAACTAAAGAATTACAAAA
ACAAATTACAAAAATTCAAAATTTTCGGGTTTATTACAGGGACAGCAGAGATCCACTTTGGCGCCGGCTC
GAGGGGG
