>Addgene plasmid #75825 | CD2 gRNA (BRDN0001145097) | depositor partial sequence | sequence record 143285 | Target Sequence
AGAGGGTCATCACACACAAG
