>Addgene plasmid #75825 | CD2 gRNA (BRDN0001145097) | addgene partial sequence | sequence record 184639 | hU6-F
TACNGTGACGTAGAAAGTAATAATTTCTTGGGTAGTTTGCAGTTTTAAAATTATGTTTTAAAATGGACTA
TCATATGCTTACCGTAACTTGAAAGTATTTCGATTTCTTGGCTTTATATATCTTGTGGAAAGGACGAAAC
ACCGAGAGGGTCATCACACACAAGGTTTTAGAGCTAGAAATAGCAAGTTAAAATAAGGCTAGTCCGTTAT
CAACTTGAAAAAGTGGCACCGAGTCGGTGCTTTTTTAAGCTTGGCGTAACTAGATCTTGAGACAAATGGC
AGTATTCATCCACAATTTTAAAAGAAAAGGGGGGATTGGGGGGTACAGTGCAGGGGAAAGAATAGTAGAC
ATAATAGCAACAGACATACAAACTAAAGAATTACAAAAACAAATTACAAAAATTCAAAATTTTCGGGTTT
ATTACAGGGACAGCAGAGATCCACTTTGGCGCCGGCTCGAGGGGGCCCGGGTGCAAAGATGGATAAAGTT
TTAAACAGAGAGGAATCTTTGCAGCTAATGGACCTTCTAGGTCTTGAAAGGAGTGGGAATTGGCTCCGGT
GCCCGTCAGT
